>Addgene plasmid #35240 | zgc:65890_R (OZ600) | depositor partial sequence | sequence record 42896 | zgc:65890_R (OZ600) sequence 270 bps
TCTAGACCCGGGGAGCGCCCCTTCCAGTGTCGCATTTGCATGCGGAACTTTTCGCGTGCATCTGTTTTGG
ACATTCATACCCGTACTCATACCGGTGAAAAACCGTTTCAGTGTCGGATCTGTATGCGAAATTTCTCCGA
CCGTGGTAACTTGACCCGTCATCTACGTACGCACACCGGCGAGAAGCCATTCCAATGCCGAATATGCATG
CGCAACTTCAGTCGTGAAGACAACTTGGGTCGTCACCTAAAAACCCACCTGAGGGGATCC
