>Addgene plasmid #35240 | zgc:65890_R (OZ600) | addgene partial sequence | sequence record 44246 | OK-61
TCCAAGCTTTGGCGGCCGCTGACTACAAAGACGATGATGACAAATCTAGACCCGGGGAGCGCCCCTTCCA
GTGTCGCATTTGCATGCGGAACTTTTCGCGTGCATCTGTTTTGGACATTCATACCCGTACTCATACCGGT
GAAAAACCGTTTCAGTGTCGGATCTGTATGCGAAATTTCTCCGACCGTGGTAACTTGACCCGTCATCTAC
GTACGCACACCGGCGAGAAGCCATTCCAATGCCGAATATGCATGCGCAACTTCAGTCGTGAAGACAACTT
GGGTCGTCACCTAAAAACCCACCTGAGGGGATCCTCTGCACAGTAGTAACTAGAGACTAGAAAAAGGCCG
ACAAGTCCCGCTCCGCTGAAGATCCTGGCGTAATAGCGAAGAGGCCCGCACCGATCGCCCTTCCCAACAG
TTGCGCAGCCTGAATGGCGAATGGG
[124 nt withheld, positions 446-569]
C
[91 nt withheld, positions 571-661]
A
[49 nt withheld, positions 663-711]
CCTTTGACGTTGGAGTCCACGTTCTTT
[37 nt withheld, positions 739-775]
ACCCTATCTCGGTCTATTCTTTTGATTT
