[The description below was written by a language model from this plasmid's Addgene catalogue record.]
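Description:
zgc:65890_R (OZ600) is a low-copy, kanamycin-selected bacterial plasmid built on the 5.5 kb MG414 backbone. It carries a 270 bp engineered zinc finger array directed against the zebrafish gene zgc:65890 (also known as qkib or qkr). The array sits between XbaI and BamHI sites, both left intact so that the insert can be excised and moved. The plasmid does not contain any zgc:65890 sequence itself; it encodes only the DNA-binding protein module that recognises a 9 bp half-site, forming the "right" half of a full nuclease target site. The record notes that the plasmid needs a host strain expressing the lacIq allele of lac repressor, which implies lac-regulated expression of the array. The promoter, origin of replication and other backbone features are not stated, and no feature table is provided.

The construct is a source clone rather than a ready-to-use nuclease. To generate a functional zinc finger nuclease, the array must be subcloned into an expression vector that supplies a FokI cleavage domain. It must then be paired with the complementary left-half array, zgc:65890_L (OZ599), so that the two FokI domains dimerise across the spacer and cut the locus. The choice of recipient vector depends on spacer length (5–6 bp versus 7 bp), and some of the suggested vectors carry FokI mutations that enforce heterodimer formation. The array comes from the OPEN (oligomerized pool engineering) selection platform and gave 7.4-fold activation on its target half-site in a bacterial two-hybrid assay. It has not been tested as a nuclease for inducing mutations at the zebrafish locus.
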