Addgene plasmid #35240: zgc:65890_R (OZ600)
Depositing lab: Keith Joung. Depositing organization: Massachusetts General Hospital. Publication: Rapid "open-source" engineering of customized zinc-finger nucleases for highly efficient gene modification. Maeder ML, Thibodeau-Beganny S, Osiak A, Wright DA, Anthony RM, Eichtinger M, Jiang T, Foley JE, Winfrey RJ, Townsend JA, Unger-Wallace E, Sander JD, Muller-Lerch F, Fu F, Pearlberg J, Goebel C, Dassie JP, Pruett-Miller SM, Porteus MH, Sgroi DC, Iafrate AJ, Dobbs D, McCray PB, Cathomen T, Voytas DF, Joung JK. Mol Cell. 2008 Jul 25. 31(2):294-301. 10.1016/j.molcel.2008.06.016 PubMed 18657511.
Backbone
  Vector backbone: MG414
  Backbone size w/o insert (bp): 5493
  Vector type: Zebrafish Targeting
Growth in bacteria
  Bacterial resistance: Kanamycin, 50 μg/mL
  Growth temperature: 37°C
  Growth strain: XL1 Blue
  Growth instructions: Requires a bacterial strain such as XL1 Blue, that expresses the lacIq allele of lac repressor
  Copy number: Low Copy
Gene/Insert
  Gene/Insert name: Zinc finger array targeting zgc:65890 (alt name: zgc:65890)
  Species: D. rerio (zebrafish)
  Insert size (bp): 270
  Entrez Gene: zgc:65890 (a.k.a. qkib, qkr, zgc:77340)
  Cloning method: Restriction Enzyme; 5′ cloning site XbaI (not destroyed); 3′ cloning site BamHI (not destroyed)
  Sequencing primers: 5′ OK.61 GGGTAGTACGATGACGGAACCTGTC
Terms and licenses: Academic/Nonprofit Terms; Industry Terms: Not Available to Industry
Depositor comments: This plasmid encodes a zinc finger array targeting half of a target sequence in the zebrafish gene zgc:65890. Please note that this plasmid does NOT contain the zgc:65890 sequence. Users must order the complementary plasmid zgc:65890_L (OZ599) [Addgene plasmid 35239] in order to create a zinc finger nuclease (ZFN) pair to introduce targeted mutations into this specific zebrafish gene. Users will also need to clone the zinc finger (ZF) insert of this plasmid into a zinc finger nuclease (ZFN) vector to express a FOKI fusion product. Examples of possible ZFN expression vectors that can be used are: pST1374 (Addgene plasmid 13426), pMLM290/292 (Addgene plasmids 21872 & 21873), pMLM800/802 (Addgene plasmids 27202 & 27203). The difference between pMLM800/802 and pMLM290/292 is the length of the “spacer” sequence in the full ZFN target site. If the spacer is 7 bp, scientists should use pMLM800/802. If the spacer is 5 or 6 bps, scientists should use pMLM290/292. pMLM290/292 is identical to pST1374 except that it harbors two mutations in the FokI nuclease domain (Q486E, I499L; aka the “-“ mutation see Miller et al., Nat. Biotech 2007, PMID 17603475) which confers heterodimeric behavior on these domains This zinc finger array was tested for binding activity to the sequence 5'-GAGGACGTG-3' in a bacterial two hybrid assay, and resulted in 7.4 fold activation. However, this array has not yet been tested for activity as a zinc finger nuclease (i.e. for its ability to induce mutations at the intended locus). Scientists using this zinc finger array in a publication should notify and acknowledge NIH grant number R01 GM088040 in the publication. Other Articles: "Oligomerized pool engineering (OPEN): an 'open-source' protocol for making customized zinc-finger arrays." Maeder ML et al. (Nat Protoc. 2009 Sept 17. 4(10):1471-1501. Pubmed ID: 19798082) "Targeted mutagenesis in zebrafish using customized zinc-finger nucleases." Foley JE et al. (Nat Protoc. 2009 Dec 3. 4(12):1855-1867. Pubmed ID: 20010934)
How to cite: zgc:65890_R (OZ600) was a gift from Keith Joung (Addgene plasmid # 35240 ; http://n2t.net/addgene:35240 ; RRID:Addgene_35240)
